>Addgene plasmid #45957 | pCWX-R4-DEST-R2-PG | depositor full sequence | sequence record 64550 | pCWX-R4-DEST-R2-PG sequence 9500 bps
GTCGACATTGATTATTGACTAGTTATTAATAGTAATCAATTACGGGGTCATTAGTTCATAGCCCATATAT
GGAGTTCCGCGTTACATAACTTACGGTAAATGGCCCGCCTGGCTGACCGCCCAACGACCCCCGCCCATTG
ACGTCAATAATGACGTATGTTCCCATAGTAACGCCAATAGGGACTTTCCATTGACGTCAATGGGTGGACT
ATTTACGGTAAACTGCCCACTTGGCAGTACATCAAGTGTATCATATGCCAAGTACGCCCCCTATTGACGT
CAATGACGGTAAATGGCCCGCCTGGCATTATGCCCAGTACATGACCTTATGGGACTTTCCTACTTGGCAG
TACATCTACGTATTAGTCATCGCTATTACCATGGGAGGCGTGGCCTGGGCGGGACTGGGGAGTGGCGAGC
CCTCAGATCCTGCATATAAGCAGCTGCTTTTTGCCTGTACTGGGTCTCTCTGGTTAGACCAGATCTGAGC
CTGGGAGCTCTCTGGCTAACTAGGGAACCCACTGCTTAAGCCTCAATAAAGCTTGCCTTGAGTGCTTCAA
GTAGTGTGTGCCCGTCTGTTGTGTGACTCTGGTAACTAGAGATCCCTCAGACCCTTTTAGTCAGTGTGGA
AAATCTCTAGCAGTGGCGCCCGAACAGGGACTTGAAAGCGAAAGGGAAACCAGAGGAGCTCTCTCGACGC
AGGACTCGGCTTGCTGAAGCGCGCACGGCAAGAGGCGAGGGGCGGCGACTGGTGAGTACGCCAAAAATTT
TGACTAGCGGAGGCTAGAAGGAGAGAGATGGGTGCGAGAGCGTCAGTATTAAGCGGGGGAGAATTAGATC
GCGATGGGAAAAAATTCGGTTAAGGCCAGGGGGAAAGAAAAAATATAAATTAAAACATATAGTATGGGCA
AGCAGGGAGCTAGAACGATTCGCAGTTAATCCTGGCCTGTTAGAAACATCAGAAGGCTGTAGACAAATAC
TGGGACAGCTACAACCATCCCTTCAGACAGGATCAGAAGAACTTAGATCATTATATAATACAGTAGCAAC
CCTCTATTGTGTGCATCAAAGGATAGAGATAAAAGACACCAAGGAAGCTTTAGACAAGATAGAGGAAGAG
CAAAACAAAAGTAAGAAAAAAGCACAGCAAGCAGCAGGATCTTCAGACCTGGAAATTCCCTACAATCCCC
AAAGTCAAGGAGTAGTAGAATCTATGAATAAAGAATTAAAGAAAATTATAGGACAGGTAAGAGATCAGGC
TGAACATCTTAAGACAGCAGTACAAATGGCAGTATTCATCCACAATTTTAAAAGAAAAGGGGGGATTGGG
GGGTACAGTGCAGGGGAAAGAATAGTAGACATAATAGCAACAGACATACAAACTAAAGAATTACAAAAAC
AAATTACAAAAATTCAAAATTTTCGGGTTTATTACAGGGACAGCAGAAATCCACTTTGGAAAGGACCAGC
AAAGCTCCTCTGGAAAGGTGAAGGGGCAGTAGTAATACAAGATAATAGTGACATAAAAGTAGTGCCAAGA
AGAAAAGCAAAGATCATTAGGGATTATGGAAAACAGATGGCAGGTGATGATTGTGTGGCAAGTAGACAGG
ATGAGGATTAGAACATGGAAAAGTTTAGTAAAACACCATAAGGAGGAGATATGAGGGACAATTGGAGAAG
TGAATTATATAAATATAAAGTAGTAAAAATTGAACCATTAGGAGTAGCACCCACCAAGGCAAAGAGAAGA
GTGGTGCAGAGAGAAAAAAGAGCAGTGGGAATAGGAGCTTTGTTCCTTGGGTTCTTGGGAGCAGCAGGAA
GCACTATGGGCGCAGCGTCAATGACGCTGACGGTACAGGCCAGACAATTATTGTCTGGTATAGTGCAGCA
GCAGAACAATTTGCTGAGGGCTATTGAGGCGCAACAGCATCTGTTGCAACTCACAGTCTGGGGCATCAAG
CAGCTCCAGGCAAGAATCCTGGCTGTGGAAAGATACCTAAAGGATCAACAGCTCCTGGGGATTTGGGGTT
GCTCTGGAAAACTCATTTGCACCACTGCTGTGCCTTGGAATGCTAGTTGGAGTAATAAATCTCTGGAACA
GATTTGGAATCACACGACCTGGATGGAGTGGGACAGAGAAATTAACAATTACACAAGCTTAATACACTCC
TTAATTGAAGAATCGCAAAACCAGCAAGAAAAGAATGAACAAGAATTATTGGAATTAGATAAATGGGCAA
GTTTGTGGAATTGGTTTAACATAACAAATTGGCTGTGGTATATAAAATTATTCATAATGATAGTAGGAGG
CTTGGTAGGTTTAAGAATAGTTTTTGCTGTACTTTCTATAGTGAATAGAGTTAGGCAGGGATATTCACCA
TTATCGTTTCAGACCCACCTCCCAACCCCGAGGGGACCCGACAGGCCCGAAGGAATAGAAGAAGAAGGTG
GAGAGAGAGACAGAGACAGATCCATTCGATTAGTGAACGGATCTCGACGGTATCGCTAGTGATTATCGGA
TCAACTTTGTATAGAAAAGTTGAACGAGAAACGTAAAATGATATAAATATCAATATATTAAATTAGATTT
TGCATAAAAAACAGACTACATAATACTGTAAAACACAACATATCCAGTCACTATGGCGGCCGCATTAGGC
ACCCCAGGCTTTACACTTTATGCTTCCGGCTCGTATAATGTGTGGATTTTGAGTTAGGATCCGTCGAGAT
TTTCAGGAGCTAAGGAAGCTAAAATGGAGAAAAAAATCACTGGATATACCACCGTTGATATATCCCAATG
GCATCGTAAAGAACATTTTGAGGCATTTCAGTCAGTTGCTCAATGTACCTATAACCAGACCGTTCAGCTG
GATATTACGGCCTTTTTAAAGACCGTAAAGAAAAATAAGCACAAGTTTTATCCGGCCTTTATTCACATTC
TTGCCCGCCTGATGAATGCTCATCCGGAACTCCGTATGGCAATGAAAGACGGTGAGCTGGTGATATGGGA
TAGTGTTCACCCTTGTTACACCGTTTTCCATGAGCAAACTGAAACGTTTTCATCGCTCTGGAGTGAATAC
CACGACGATTTCCGGCAGTTTCTACACATATATTCGCAAGATGTGGCGTGTTACGGTGAAAACCTGGCCT
ATTTCCCTAAAGGGTTTATTGAGAATATGTTTTTCGTCTCAGCCAATCCCTGGGTGAGTTTCACCAGTTT
TGATTTAAACGTGGCCAATATGGACAACTTCTTCGCCCCCGTTTTCACCATGGGCAAATATTATACGCAA
GGCGACAAGGTGCTGATGCCGCTGGCGATTCAGGTTCATCATGCCGTTTGTGATGGCTTCCATGTCGGCA
GAATGCTTAATGAATTACAACAGTACTGCGATGAGTGGCAGGGCGGGGCGTAAACGCGTGGATCCGGCTT
ACTAAAAGCCAGATAACAGTATGCGTATTTGCGCGCTGATTTTTGCGGTATAAGAATATATACTGATATG
TATACCCGAAGTATGTCAAAAAGAGGTATGCTATGAAGCAGCGTATTACAGTGACAGTTGACAGCGACAG
CTATCAGTTGCTCAAGGCATATATGATGTCAATATCTCCGGTCTGGTAAGCACAACCATGCAGAATGAAG
CCCGTCGTCTGCGTGCCGAACGCTGGAAAGCGGAAAATCAGGAAGGGATGGCTGAGGTCGCCCGGTTTAT
TGAAATGAACGGCTCTTTTGCTGACGAGAACAGGGGCTGGTGAAATGCAGTTTAAGGTTTACACCTATAA
AAGAGAGAGCCGTTATCGTCTGTTTGTGGATGTACAGAGTGATATTATTGACACGCCCGGGCGACGGATG
GTGATCCCCCTGGCCAGTGCACGTCTGCTGTCAGATAAAGTCTCCCGTGAACTTTACCCGGTGGTGCATA
TCGGGGATGAAAGCTGGCGCATGATGACCACCGATATGGCCAGTGTGCCGGTCTCCGTTATCGGGGAAGA
AGTGGCTGATCTCAGCCACCGCGAAAATGACATCAAAAACGCCATTAACCTGATGTTCTGGGGAATATAA
ATGTCAGGCTCCCTTATACACAGCCAGTCTGCAGGTCGAGCAGATCTGCTCGACCATAGTGACTGGATAT
GTTGTGTTTTACAGTATTATGTAGTCTGTTTTTTATGCAAAATCTAATTTAATATATTGATATTTATATC
ATTTTACGTTTCTCGTTCAGCTTTCTTGTACAAAGTGGTGATAATCGAATTCCCACGGGGTTGGGGTTGC
GCCTTTTCCAAGGCAGCCCTGGGTTTGCGCAGGGACGCGGCTGCTCTGGGCGTGGTTCCGGGAAACGCAG
CGGCGCCGACCCTGGGTCTCGCACATTCTTCACGTCCGTTCGCAGCGTCACCCGGATCTTCGCCGCTACC
CTTGTGGGCCCCCCGGCGACGCTTCCTGCTCCGCCCCTAAGTCGGGAAGGTTCCTTGCGGTTCGCGGCGT
GCCGGACGTGACAAACGGAAGCCGCACGTCTCACTAGTACCCTCGCAGACGGACAGCGCCAGGGAGCAAT
GGCAGCGCGCCGACCGCGATGGGCTGTGGCCAATAGCGGCTGCTCAGCGGGGCGCGCCGAGAGCAGCGGC
CGGGAAGGGGCGGTGCGGGAGGCGGGGTGTGGGGCGGTAGTGTGGGCCCTGTTCCTGCCCGCGCGGTGTT
CCGCATTCTGCAAGCCTCCGGAGCGCACGTCGGCAGTCGGCTCCCTCGTTGACCGAATCACCGACCTCTC
TCCCCAGGGGGATCCACCGGTCGCCACCATGGTGAGCAAGGGCGAGGAGCTGTTCACCGGGGTGGTGCCC
ATCCTGGTCGAGCTGGACGGCGACGTAAACGGCCACAAGTTCAGCGTGTCCGGCGAGGGCGAGGGCGATG
CCACCTACGGCAAGCTGACCCTGAAGTTCATCTGCACCACCGGCAAGCTGCCCGTGCCCTGGCCCACCCT
CGTGACCACCCTGACCTACGGCGTGCAGTGCTTCAGCCGCTACCCCGACCACATGAAGCAGCACGACTTC
TTCAAGTCCGCCATGCCCGAAGGCTACGTCCAGGAGCGCACCATCTTCTTCAAGGACGACGGCAACTACA
AGACCCGCGCCGAGGTGAAGTTCGAGGGCGACACCCTGGTGAACCGCATCGAGCTGAAGGGCATCGACTT
CAAGGAGGACGGCAACATCCTGGGGCACAAGCTGGAGTACAACTACAACAGCCACAACGTCTATATCATG
GCCGACAAGCAGAAGAACGGCATCAAGGTGAACTTCAAGATCCGCCACAACATCGAGGACGGCAGCGTGC
AGCTCGCCGACCACTACCAGCAGAACACCCCCATCGGCGACGGCCCCGTGCTGCTGCCCGACAACCACTA
CCTGAGCACCCAGTCCGCCCTGAGCAAAGACCCCAACGAGAAGCGCGATCACATGGTCCTGCTGGAGTTC
GTGACCGCCGCCGGGATCACTCTCGGCATGGACGAGCTGTACAAGTAAAGCGGCCGCGTCGACAATCAAC
CTCTGGATTACAAAATTTGTGAAAGATTGACTGGTATTCTTAACTATGTTGCTCCTTTTACGCTATGTGG
ATACGCTGCTTTAATGCCTTTGTATCATGCTATTGCTTCCCGTATGGCTTTCATTTTCTCCTCCTTGTAT
AAATCCTGGTTGCTGTCTCTTTATGAGGAGTTGTGGCCCGTTGTCAGGCAACGTGGCGTGGTGTGCACTG
TGTTTGCTGACGCAACCCCCACTGGTTGGGGCATTGCCACCACCTGTCAGCTCCTTTCCGGGACTTTCGC
TTTCCCCCTCCCTATTGCCACGGCGGAACTCATCGCCGCCTGCCTTGCCCGCTGCTGGACAGGGGCTCGG
CTGTTGGGCACTGACAATTCCGTGGTGTTGTCGGGGAAGCTGACGTCCTTTCCATGGCTGCTCGCCTGTG
TTGCCACCTGGATTCTGCGCGGGACGTCCTTCTGCTACGTCCCTTCGGCCCTCAATCCAGCGGACCTTCC
TTCCCGCGGCCTGCTGCCGGCTCTGCGGCCTCTTCCGCGTCTTCGCCTTCGCCCTCAGACGAGTCGGATC
TCCCTTTGGGCCGCCTCCCCGCCTGGAATTCCCGCGGTTCGCTTTAAGACCAATGACTTACAAGGCAGCT
GTAGATCTTAGCCACTTTTTAAAAGAAAAGGGGGGACTGGAAGGGCTAATTCACTCCCAACGAAGACAAG
ATGGGATCAATTCACCATGGGAATAACTTCGTATAGCATACATTATACGAAGTTATGCTGCTTTTTGCTT
GTACTGGGTCTCTCTGGTTAGACCAGATCTGAGCCTGGGAGCTCTCTGGCTAACTAGGGAACCCACTGCT
TAAGCCTCAATAAAGCTTGCCTTGAGTGCTTCAAGTAGTGTGTGCCCGTCTGTTGTGTGACTCTGGTAAC
TAGAGATCCCTCAGACCCTTTTAGTCAGTGTGGAAAATCTCTAGCAGCATCTAGTTGAATCGCCAGTGTG
TCGAGCTAGCAGATCTTTTTCCCTCTGCCAAAAATTATGGGGACATCATGAAGCCCCTTGAGCATCTGAC
TTCTGGCTAATAAAGGAAATTTATTTTCATTGCAATAGTGTGTTGGAATTTTTTGTGTCTCTCACTCGGA
AGGACATATGGGAGGGCAAATCATTTAAAACATCAGAATGAGTATTTGGTTTAGAGTTTGGCAACATATG
CCATATGCTGGCTGCCATGAACAAAGGTGGCTATAAAGAGGTCATCAGTATATGAAACAGCCCCCTGCTG
TCCATTCCTTATTCCATAGAAAAGCCTTGACTTGAGGTTAGATTTTTTTTATATTTTGTTTTGTGTTATT
TTTTTCTTTAACATCCCTAAAATTTTCCTTACATGTTTTACTAGCCAGATTTTTCCTCCTCTCCTGACTA
CTCCCAGTCATAGCTGTCCCTCTTCTCTTATGAAGATCCCTCGACCTGCAGCCCAAGCTTGGCGTAATCA
TGGTCATAGCTGTTTCCTGTGTGAAATTGTTATCCGCTCACAATTCCACACAACATACGAGCCGGAAGCA
TAAAGTGTAAAGCCTGGGGTGCCTAATGAGTGAGCTAACTCACATTAATTGCGTTGCGCTCACTGCCCGC
TTTCCAGTCGGGAAACCTGTCGTGCCAGCGGATCCGCATCTCAATTAGTCAGCAACCATAGTCCCGCCCC
TAACTCCGCCCATCCCGCCCCTAACTCCGCCCAGTTCCGCCCATTCTCCGCCCCATGGCTGACTAATTTT
TTTTATTTATGCAGAGGCCGAGGCCGCCTCGGCCTCTGAGCTATTCCAGAAGTAGTGAGGAGGCTTTTTT
GGAGGCCTAGGCTTTTGCAAAAAGCTAACTTGTTTATTGCAGCTTATAATGGTTACAAATAAAGCAATAG
CATCACAAATTTCACAAATAAAGCATTTTTTTCACTGCATTCTAGTTGTGGTTTGTCCAAACTCATCAAT
GTATCTTATCATGTCTGGATCCGCTGCATTAATGAATCGGCCAACGCGCGGGGAGAGGCGGTTTGCGTAT
TGGGCGCTCTTCCGCTTCCTCGCTCACTGACTCGCTGCGCTCGGTCGTTCGGCTGCGGCGAGCGGTATCA
GCTCACTCAAAGGCGGTAATACGGTTATCCACAGAATCAGGGGATAACGCAGGAAAGAACATGTGAGCAA
AAGGCCAGCAAAAGGCCAGGAACCGTAAAAAGGCCGCGTTGCTGGCGTTTTTCCATAGGCTCCGCCCCCC
TGACGAGCATCACAAAAATCGACGCTCAAGTCAGAGGTGGCGAAACCCGACAGGACTATAAAGATACCAG
GCGTTTCCCCCTGGAAGCTCCCTCGTGCGCTCTCCTGTTCCGACCCTGCCGCTTACCGGATACCTGTCCG
CCTTTCTCCCTTCGGGAAGCGTGGCGCTTTCTCAATGCTCACGCTGTAGGTATCTCAGTTCGGTGTAGGT
CGTTCGCTCCAAGCTGGGCTGTGTGCACGAACCCCCCGTTCAGCCCGACCGCTGCGCCTTATCCGGTAAC
TATCGTCTTGAGTCCAACCCGGTAAGACACGACTTATCGCCACTGGCAGCAGCCACTGGTAACAGGATTA
GCAGAGCGAGGTATGTAGGCGGTGCTACAGAGTTCTTGAAGTGGTGGCCTAACTACGGCTACACTAGAAG
GACAGTATTTGGTATCTGCGCTCTGCTGAAGCCAGTTACCTTCGGAAAAAGAGTTGGTAGCTCTTGATCC
GGCAAACAAACCACCGCTGGTAGCGGTGGTTTTTTTGTTTGCAAGCAGCAGATTACGCGCAGAAAAAAAG
GATCTCAAGAAGATCCTTTGATCTTTTCTACGGGGTCTGACGCTCAGTGGAACGAAAACTCACGTTAAGG
GATTTTGGTCATGAGATTATCAAAAAGGATCTTCACCTAGATCCTTTTAAATTAAAAATGAAGTTTTAAA
TCAATCTAAAGTATATATGAGTAAACTTGGTCTGACAGTTACCAATGCTTAATCAGTGAGGCACCTATCT
CAGCGATCTGTCTATTTCGTTCATCCATAGTTGCCTGACTCCCCGTCGTGTAGATAACTACGATACGGGA
GGGCTTACCATCTGGCCCCAGTGCTGCAATGATACCGCGAGACCCACGCTCACCGGCTCCAGATTTATCA
GCAATAAACCAGCCAGCCGGAAGGGCCGAGCGCAGAAGTGGTCCTGCAACTTTATCCGCCTCCATCCAGT
CTATTAATTGTTGCCGGGAAGCTAGAGTAAGTAGTTCGCCAGTTAATAGTTTGCGCAACGTTGTTGCCAT
TGCTACAGGCATCGTGGTGTCACGCTCGTCGTTTGGTATGGCTTCATTCAGCTCCGGTTCCCAACGATCA
AGGCGAGTTACATGATCCCCCATGTTGTGCAAAAAAGCGGTTAGCTCCTTCGGTCCTCCGATCGTTGTCA
GAAGTAAGTTGGCCGCAGTGTTATCACTCATGGTTATGGCAGCACTGCATAATTCTCTTACTGTCATGCC
ATCCGTAAGATGCTTTTCTGTGACTGGTGAGTACTCAACCAAGTCATTCTGAGAATAGTGTATGCGGCGA
CCGAGTTGCTCTTGCCCGGCGTCAATACGGGATAATACCGCGCCACATAGCAGAACTTTAAAAGTGCTCA
TCATTGGAAAACGTTCTTCGGGGCGAAAACTCTCAAGGATCTTACCGCTGTTGAGATCCAGTTCGATGTA
ACCCACTCGTGCACCCAACTGATCTTCAGCATCTTTTACTTTCACCAGCGTTTCTGGGTGAGCAAAAACA
GGAAGGCAAAATGCCGCAAAAAAGGGAATAAGGGCGACACGGAAATGTTGAATACTCATACTCTTCCTTT
TTCAATATTATTGAAGCATTTATCAGGGTTATTGTCTCATGAGCGGATACATATTTGAATGTATTTAGAA
AAATAAACAAATAGGGGTTCCGCGCACATTTCCCCGAAAAGTGCCACCTG
Features (pLannotate 1.2.2; 34 found; start..end, strand, type, name):
      4..383     +  enhancer       CMV enhancer: human cytomegalovirus immediate early enhancer
    385..642     +  LTR            5' LTR (truncated): truncated 5' long terminal repeat (LTR) from HIV-1
    689..814     +  misc_feature   HIV-1 Ψ: packaging signal of human immunodeficiency virus type 1
    798..1157    +  CDS            HIV-1 gag (fragment): gag protein from human immunodeficiency virus 1; gag
   1306..1423    +  misc_feature   cPPT/CTS: central polypurine tract and central termination sequence of HIV-1
   1566..1649    +  CDS            vif (fragment): VIF_HV1BR - Experimental evidence at protein level: Swiss-Prot protein existence level 1. Counteracts the innate antiviral activity of host APOBEC3F and APOBEC3G. Forms a complex with host APOBEC3F and APOBEC3G thus preventing the entry of these lethally hypermutating enzymes into progeny virions. Recruits an active E3 ubiquitin ligase complex composed of elongin BC, CUL5, and RBX2 to induce polyubiquitination of APOBEC3G and APOBEC3F. In turn, they are directed to the 26S proteasome for degradation. Vif interaction with APOBEC3G also blocks its cytidine deaminase activity in a proteasome-inde
   1783..2016    +  misc_feature   RRE: The Rev response element (RRE) of HIV-1 allows for Rev-dependent mRNA export from the nucleus to the cytoplasm.
   2393..2493    +  CDS            Rev (fragment): human immunodeficiency virus 1 (HIV-1) Rev protein; rev; enhances nuclear export of unspliced and incompletely spliced viral mRNAs
   2522..2542    +  protein_bind   attB4: mutant version of attB; core recombination site for the Gateway® BP reaction BP Clonase™
   2526..2645    +  protein_bind   attR1: mutant version of attR; recombination site for the Gateway® LR reaction LR Clonase™
   2670..2700    +  promoter       lac UV5 promoter: E. coli lac promoter with an "up" mutation
   2724..2753    +  promoter       cat promoter (fragment): promoter of the E. coli cat gene encoding chloramphenicol acetyltransferase
   2754..3435    +  CDS            CmR (fragment): chloramphenicol acetyltransferase confers resistance to chloramphenicol
   3592..3750    +  CDS            ccdA (fragment): CCDA_ECO57 - Also known as H, letA. Experimental evidence at protein level: Swiss-Prot protein existence level 1. Antitoxin component of a type II toxin-antitoxin (TA) system which inhibits the post-segregational killing (PSK) of plasmid-free cells, also referred to as a plasmid addiction system. Binds to and blocks the activity of CcdB; will also remove bound CcdB protein from the CcdB-GyrA complex by forming a CcdA-CcdB complex, a process termed rejuvenation. Functions as a transcriptional corepressor for the ccdAB operon, repression also requires CcdB (By similarity). From Escherichia coli
   3755..4057    +  CDS            ccdB: CCDB_ECOLI - Also known as G, letB, letD. Experimental evidence at protein level: Swiss-Prot protein existence level 1. Toxic component of a type II toxin-antitoxin (TA) system, functioning in plasmid maintainence. Responsible for the post- segregational killing (PSK) of plasmid-free cells, also referred to as a plasmid addiction system. Half-life of over 2 hours. Cell killing by CcdB is accompanied by filamentation, defects in chromosome and plasmid segregation, defects in cell division, formation of anucleate cells, decreased DNA synthesis and plasmid loss. Interferes with the activity of DN
   4115..4239    -  protein_bind   attR2: mutant version of attR; recombination site for the Gateway® LR reaction LR Clonase™
   4257..4767    +  promoter       hPGK promoter: human phosphoglycerate kinase 1 promoter
   4789..5508    +  CDS            EGFP: the original enhanced GFP (Yang et al., 1996) mammalian codon-optimized
   5524..6112    +  misc_feature   WPRE: woodchuck hepatitis virus posttranscriptional regulatory element
   6122..6232    +  CDS            nef (fragment): NEF_HV1LA - Experimental evidence at protein level: Swiss-Prot protein existence level 1. Extracellular Nef protein targets CD4(+) T-lymphocytes for apoptosis by interacting with CXCR4 surface receptors. From Human immunodeficiency virus type 1 group M subtype B (isolate Lai) (HIV-1).
   6253..6286    +  protein_bind   loxP: Cre-mediated recombination occurs in the 8-bp core sequence (GCATACAT). Cre recombinase
   6306..6486    +  LTR            5' LTR (truncated): truncated 5' long terminal repeat (LTR) from HIV-1
   6589..6644    +  polyA_signal   β-globin poly(A) signal: rabbit β-globin polyadenylation signal (Gil and Proudfoot, 1987)
   7027..7043    -  protein_bind   lac operator: The lac repressor binds to the lac operator to inhibit transcription in E. coli. This inhibition can be relieved by adding lactose or isopropyl-β-D-thiogalactopyranoside (IPTG). lac repressor encoded by lacI
   7051..7081    -  promoter       lac promoter: promoter for the E. coli lac operon
   7096..7117    -  protein_bind   CAP binding site: CAP binding activates transcription in the presence of cAMP. E. coli catabolite activator protein
   7130..7169    -  CDS            lacI (fragment): lac repressor; lacI; The lac repressor binds to the lac operator to inhibit transcription in E. coli. This inhibition can be relieved by adding lactose or isopropyl-β-D-thiogalactopyranoside (IPTG).
   7176..7198    +  promoter       SV40 promoter (fragment): SV40 enhancer and early promoter
   7222..7357    +  rep_origin     SV40 ori: SV40 origin of replication
   7377..7511    +  polyA_signal   SV40 poly(A) signal: SV40 polyadenylation signal
   7513..7567    -  CDS            lacI (fragment): lac repressor; lacI; The lac repressor binds to the lac operator to inhibit transcription in E. coli. This inhibition can be relieved by adding lactose or isopropyl-β-D-thiogalactopyranoside (IPTG).
   7750..8338    -  rep_origin     ori: high-copy-number ColE1/pMB1/pBR322/pUC origin of replication
   8509..9369    -  CDS            AmpR: β-lactamase; bla; confers resistance to ampicillin, carbenicillin, and related antibiotics
   9370..9474    -  promoter       AmpR promoter: bla
