[The description below was written by a language model from this plasmid's Addgene catalogue record and pLannotate feature annotations shown in this document.]
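Description:
pCWX-R4-DEST-R2-PG is an empty HIV-1-derived lentiviral destination vector of about 9.5 kb, built on the pCWX-DEST backbone for Gateway recombinational cloning. In bacteria it replicates from a high-copy ColE1/pUC-type origin and carries an ampicillin resistance gene on the backbone. The Gateway cassette adds a chloramphenicol resistance gene and the ccdB toxin gene. Because ccdB is present, the unrecombined plasmid is maintained in a ccdB-tolerant strain under dual ampicillin and chloramphenicol selection. After an LR reaction the cassette is replaced by the incoming DNA, so ccdB counter-selects against unrecombined plasmid in ordinary strains. The name indicates attR4 and attR2 sites, the arrangement used for multi-fragment Gateway assembly (typically a promoter entry clone plus a gene entry clone). The automated annotation labels the upstream site as attB4/attR1 and the downstream site as attR2.

The viral genome is transcribed from a CMV enhancer fused to a truncated 5' LTR. It contains the Ψ packaging signal with a partial gag sequence, the cPPT/CTS, the RRE and short residual fragments of other HIV-1 genes. Downstream of the Gateway cassette sits a fixed reporter unit in which the human PGK promoter drives EGFP, probably the "PG" of the name, followed by WPRE to enhance transcript expression. The 3' LTR is annotated as truncated, which suggests a self-inactivating design, and it is immediately preceded by a loxP site. If that site lies within the LTR region copied during reverse transcription, it would be duplicated and could allow Cre-mediated excision of the integrated provirus, but the record does not state this. A rabbit β-globin polyadenylation signal lies after the LTR, and an SV40 origin is present in the backbone. The vector supplies no insert or promoter for the cargo position. It is intended for building lentiviral vectors whose transduced cells can be tracked by EGFP.
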