Addgene plasmid #45957: pCWX-R4-DEST-R2-PG
Purpose: (Empty Backbone)
Depositing lab: Patrick Salmon. Depositing organization: University of Geneva. Publication: Lentiviral vectors. Giry-Laterriere M, Verhoeyen E, Salmon P. Methods Mol Biol. 2011;737:183-209. doi: 10.1007/978-1-61779-095-9_8. PubMed 21590398.
Backbone
  Vector backbone: pCWX-DEST
  Backbone size (bp): 9500
  Vector type: Lentiviral
Growth in bacteria
  Bacterial resistance: Chloramphenicol and Ampicillin, 25 & 100 μg/mL
  Growth temperature: 37°C
  Growth strain: ccdB Survival
  Copy number: High Copy
Gene/Insert
  Cloning method: Gateway Cloning
Terms and licenses: Academic/Nonprofit Terms; Industry Terms: Not Available to Industry
Depositor comments: More information can be found at http://lentilab.unige.ch/ .
How to cite: pCWX-R4-DEST-R2-PG was a gift from Patrick Salmon (Addgene plasmid # 45957 ; http://n2t.net/addgene:45957 ; RRID:Addgene_45957)
