>Addgene plasmid #45957 | pCWX-R4-DEST-R2-PG | addgene partial sequence | sequence record 67986 | hPGK-F 5'-GTGTTCCGCATTCTGCAAG-3'
GTCGGCAGTCGGCTCCCTCGTTGACCGAATCACCGACCTCTCTCCCCAGGGGGATCCACCGGTCGCCACC
ATGGTGAGCAAGGGCGAGGAGCTGTTCACCGGGGTGGTGCCCATCCTGGTCGAGCTGGACGGCGACGTAA
ACGGCCACAAGTTCAGCGTGTCCGGCGAGGGCGAGGGCGATGCCACCTACGGCAAGCTGACCCTGAAGTT
CATCTGCACCACCGGCAAGCTGCCCGTGCCCTGGCCCACCCTCGTGACCACCCTGACCTACGGCGTGCAG
TGCTTCAGCCGCTACCCCGACCACATGAAGCAGCACGACTTCTTCAAGTCCGCCATGCCCGAAGGCTATG
TCCAGGAGCGCACCATCTTCTTCAAGGACGACGGCAACTACAAGACCCGCGCCGAGGTGAAGTTCGAGGG
CGACACCCTGGTGAACCGCATCGAGCTGAAGGGCATCGACTTCAAGGAGGACGGCAACATCCTGGGGCAC
AAGCTGGAGTACAACTACAACAGCCACAACGTCTATATCATGGCCGACAAGCAGAAGAACGGCATCAAGG
TGAACTTCAAGATCCGCCACAACATCGAGGACGGCAGCGTGCAGCTCGCCGACCACTACCAGCAGAACAC
CCCCATCGGCGACGGCCCCGTGCTGCTGCCCGACAACCACTACCTGAGCACCCAGTCCGCCCTGAGCAAA
GACCCCAACGAGAAGCGCGATCACATGGTCCTGCTGGAGTTCGTGACCGCCGCCGGGATCACTCTCGGCA
TGGACGAGCTGTACAAGTAAAGCGGCCGCGTCGACAATCAACCTCTGGAT
