>Addgene plasmid #45957 | pCWX-R4-DEST-R2-PG | addgene partial sequence | sequence record 67990 | CAT-R
GATGCCATTGGGATATATCAACGGTGGTATATCCAGTGATTTTTTTCTCCATTTTAGCTTCCTTAGCTCC
TGAAAATCTCGACGGATCCTAACTCAAAATCCACACATTATACGAGCCGGAAGCATAAAGTGTAAAGCCT
GGGGTGCCTAATGCGGCCGCCATAGTGACTGGATATGTTGTGTTTTACAGTATTATGTAGTCTGTTTTTT
ATGCAAAATCTAATTTAATATATTGATATTTATATCATTTTACGTTTCTCGTTCAACTTTTCTATACAAA
GTTGATCCGATAATCACTAGATACCGTCGAGATCCGTTCACTAATCGAATGGATCTGTCTCTGTCTCTCT
CTCCACCTTCTTCTTCTATTCCTTCGGGCCTGTCGGGTCCCCTCGGGGTTGGGAGGTGGGTCTGAAACGA
TAATGGTGAATATCCCTGCCTAACTCTATTCACTATAGAAAGTACAGCAAAAACTATTCTTAAACCTACC
AAGCCTCCTACTATCATTATGAATAATTTTATATACCACAGCCAATTTGTTATGTTAAACCAATTCCACA
AACTTGCCCATTTATCTAATTCCAATAATTCTTGTTCATTCTTTTCTTGCTGGTTTTGCGATTCTTCAAT
TAAGGAGTGTATTAAGCTTGTGTAATTGTTAATTTCTCTGTCCCACTCCATCCAGGTCGTGTGATTCCAA
ATCTGTTCCAGAGATTTATTACTCCAACTAGCATTCCAAGGCACAGCAGTGGTGCAAATGAGTTTTCCAG
AGCAACCCCAAATCCCCAGGAGCTGTTGATCCTTTAGGTATCTTTCCACAGCCAGGATTCTTGCCTGGAG
CTGCTTGATGCCCCAGACTGTGAGTTGCAACAGATGCTGTTG
