>Addgene plasmid #45957 | pCWX-R4-DEST-R2-PG | addgene partial sequence | sequence record 67993 | ccdb-Fwd 5'-GCATGATGACCACCGATATG-3'
CGGTCTCCGTTATCGGGGAAGAAGTGGCTGATCTCAGCCACCGCGAAAATGACATCAAAAACGCCATTAA
CCTGATGTTCTGGGGAATATAAATGTCAGGCTCCCTTATACACAGCCAGTCTGCAGGTCGAGCAGATCTG
CTCGACCATAGTGACTGGATATGTTGTGTTTTACAGTATTATGTAGTCTGTTTTTTATGCAAAATCTAAT
TTAATATATTGATATTTATATCATTTTACGTTTCTCGTTCAGCTTTCTTGTACAAAGTGGTGATAATCGA
ATTCCACGGGGTTGGGGTTGCGCCTTTTCCAAGGCAGCCCTGGGTTTGCGCAGGGACGCGGCTGCTCTGG
GCGTGGTTCCGGGAAACGCAGCGGCGCCGACCCTGGGTCTCGCACATTCTTCACGTCCGTTCGCAGCGTC
ACCCGGATCTTCGCCGCTACCCTTGTGGGCCCCCCGGCGACGCTTCCTGCTCCGCCCCTAAGTCGGGAAG
GTTCCTTGCGGTTCGCGGCGTGCCGGACGTGACAAACGGAAGCCGCACGTCTCACTAGTACCCTCGCAGA
CGGACAGCGCCAGGGAGCAATGGCAGCGCGCCGACCGCGATGGGCTGTGGCCAATAGCGGCTGCTCAGCA
GGGCGCGCCGAGAGCAGCGGCCGGGAAGGGGCGGTGCGGGAGGCGGGGTGTGGGGCGGTAGTGTGGGCCC
TGTTCCTGCCCGCGCGGTGTTCCGCATTCTGCAAGCCTCCGGAGCGCACGTCGGCAGTCGGCTCCCTCGT
TGACCGAATCACCGACCTCTCTCCCCAGGGGGATCCACCGGTCGCCACCATGGTGAGCAAGGGCGAGGAG
CTGTTCACCGGGGTGGTGCCCATCCTGGTCGAGCTGGACGGCGACGTAAACGGCCACAAGTTCAGCGTGT
C
